Addgene plasmid #177101: YIplac211-AUR1-msGFP2
Purpose: Expresses Aur1-msGFP2 in yeast cells
Depositing lab: Benjamin Glick. Depositing organization: University of Chicago. Publication: Clathrin adaptors mediate two sequential pathways of intra-Golgi recycling. Casler JC, Johnson N, Krahn AH, Pantazopoulou A, Day KJ, Glick BS. J Cell Biol. 2022 Jan 3;221(1). pii: 212747. doi: 10.1083/jcb.202103199. Epub 2021 Nov 5. PubMed 34739034.
Backbone
  Vector backbone: YIplac211
  Vector type: Yeast Expression
Growth in bacteria
  Bacterial resistance: Ampicillin, 100 μg/mL
  Growth temperature: 37°C
  Growth strain: DH5alpha
  Copy number: High Copy
Gene/Insert
  Gene/Insert name: AUR1
  Species: S. cerevisiae (budding yeast)
  Entrez Gene: AUR1
  Cloning method: Restriction Enzyme; 5′ cloning site Unknown (unknown if destroyed); 3′ cloning site Unknown (unknown if destroyed)
Terms and licenses: Academic/Nonprofit Terms; Industry Terms: Not Available to Industry
How to cite: YIplac211-AUR1-msGFP2 was a gift from Benjamin Glick (Addgene plasmid # 177101 ; http://n2t.net/addgene:177101 ; RRID:Addgene_177101)
