[The description below was written by a language model from this plasmid's Addgene catalogue record and pLannotate feature annotations shown in this document.]
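Description:
YIplac211-AUR1-msGFP2 is a yeast integrating plasmid built on the YIplac211 backbone and intended to express a GFP-tagged version of Aur1 in Saccharomyces cerevisiae. In E. coli it is maintained at high copy through a ColE1/pUC-type origin and selected with ampicillin via the β-lactamase gene. The backbone also carries remnants of the lac region (a lacI fragment, CAP site, lac promoter and operator, and a lacZα fragment) flanking the cloning site, plus small bom and rop fragments. No yeast replication origin or centromere is annotated, consistent with the YIp design. Stable maintenance in yeast therefore depends on chromosomal integration, with selection through the URA3 marker and its own promoter, which complements uracil auxotrophy and can be counterselected with 5-FOA.

The payload is a portion of the AUR1 coding sequence, which encodes inositol phosphorylceramide synthase. It is followed after a short gap by a green fluorescent protein reading frame, which the annotation tool matched to superfolder GFP and which the plasmid name identifies as msGFP2. The AUR1 match covers only about 530 nt and is labelled as a fragment, and no yeast promoter is annotated upstream of it. This suggests, though the record does not state it, that the construct carries a partial gene segment for integration at the AUR1 locus, tagging the endogenous gene under its native promoter. The tool's match to an aureobasidin-resistant allele reflects sequence similarity and does not establish that the resistance mutation is present. A downstream MRP17 fragment probably represents yeast genomic flanking sequence. The associated publication concerns intra-Golgi recycling pathways, so the fusion presumably serves as a fluorescent marker for live-cell imaging in that context.
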