Features (pLannotate 1.2.2; 15 found; start..end, strand, type, name):
      1..93      +  CDS            lacI (fragment): lac repressor; lacI; The lac repressor binds to the lac operator to inhibit transcription in E. coli. This inhibition can be relieved by adding lactose or isopropyl-β-D-thiogalactopyranoside (IPTG).
    106..127     +  protein_bind   CAP binding site: CAP binding activates transcription in the presence of cAMP. E. coli catabolite activator protein
    142..172     +  promoter       lac promoter: promoter for the E. coli lac operon
    180..196     +  protein_bind   lac operator: The lac repressor binds to the lac operator to inhibit transcription in E. coli. This inhibition can be relieved by adding lactose or isopropyl-β-D-thiogalactopyranoside (IPTG). lac repressor encoded by lacI
    239..765     +  CDS            AurR (fragment): aureobasidin A-resistant mutant of S. cerevisiae inositol phosphorylceramide synthase (Aeed et al., 2009); S. cerevisiae AUR1 with a dominant F158Y mutation; confers fungal resistance to aureobasidin A
    802..1497    +  CDS            Superfolder GFP: Superfolder GFP is a basic (constitutively fluorescent) green fluorescent protein published in 2005, derived from Aequorea victoria. It is reported to be a very rapidly-maturing weak dimer.
   1827..2000    -  CDS            MRP17 (fragment) (sequence partly withheld): RT06_YEAST - Experimental evidence at protein level: Swiss-Prot protein existence level 1. Component of the mitochondrial ribosome (mitoribosome), a dedicated translation machinery responsible for the synthesis of mitochondrial genome-encoded proteins, including at least some of the essential transmembrane subunits of the mitochondrial respiratory chain. The mitoribosomes are attached to the mitochondrial inner membrane and translation products are cotranslationally integrated into the membrane. From Saccharomyces cerevisiae (strain ATCC 204508 / S288c) (Baker's yeast).
   2017..2174    +  CDS            lacZα (fragment): LacZα fragment of β-galactosidase; lacZ fragment
   2180..2279    -  misc_feature   bom (fragment): basis of mobility region from pBR322
   2381..2416    -  CDS            rop (fragment): Rop protein, which maintains plasmids at low copy number; rop
   2505..3308    -  CDS            URA3: orotidine-5'-phosphate decarboxylase, required for uracil biosynthesis; S. cerevisiae URA3; yeast auxotrophic marker, counterselectable with 5-fluoroorotic acid (5-FOA)
   3309..3524    -  promoter       URA3 promoter: S. cerevisiae URA3
   3617..3721    +  promoter       AmpR promoter: bla
   3722..4582    +  CDS            AmpR: β-lactamase; bla; confers resistance to ampicillin, carbenicillin, and related antibiotics
   4753..5341    +  rep_origin     ori: high-copy-number ColE1/pMB1/pBR322/pUC origin of replication
>Addgene plasmid #177101 | YIplac211-AUR1-msGFP2 | addgene full sequence | sequence record 348245 | Addgene NGS Result
GCGCCCAATACGCAAACCGCCTCTCCCCGCGCGTTGGCCGATTCATTAATGCAGCTGGCACGACAGGTTT
CCCGACTGGAAAGCGGGCAGTGAGCGCAACGCAATTAATGTGAGTTAGCTCACTCATTAGGCACCCCAGG
CTTTACACTTTATGCTTCCGGCTCGTATGTTGTGTGGAATTGTGAGCGGATAACAATTTCACACAGGAAA
CAGCTATGACCATGATTACGCCAAGCTTCTAGAATTGATAAGCTACTCGGTATTAATATGTATACTACAG
CTTTTTCAAATTCCTCCGTCATTTTCGGTGCTTTTCCTTCACTGCATTCCGGGTGTGCTACTATGGAAGC
CCTGTTTTTCTGTTATTGTTTTCCAAAATTGAAGCCCTTGTTTATTGCTTATGTTTGCTGGTTATGGTGG
TCAACTATGTATCTGACACACCATTATTTTGTAGACCTTATGGCAGGTTCTGTGCTGTCATACGTTATTT
TCCAGTACACAAAGTACACACATTTACCAATTGTAGATACATCTCTTTTTTGCAGATGGTCATACACTTC
AATTGAGAAATACGATATATCAAAGAGTGATCCATTGGCTGCAGATTCAAACGATATCGAAAGTGTCCCT
TTGTCCAACTTGGAACTTGACTTTGATCTTAATATGACTGATGAACCCAGTGTAAGCCCTTCGTTATTTG
ATGGATCTACTTCTGTTTCTCGTTCGTCCGCCACGTCTATAACGTCACTAGGTGTAAAGAGGGCTGGTGG
CAGTGGCGGTTCTGGAGGCTCAGGAGGGAGCATGGATAGCACTGAGAGCTTGTTCACAGGTGTTGTTCCT
ATCTTGGTCGAATTAGACGGTGACGTAAACGGTCATAAGTTCAGTGTTAGAGGTGAAGGTGAAGGTGACG
CTACTAACGGTAAATTGACATTGAAGTTTATTTGTACTACAGGTAAATTGCCAGTTCCTTGGCCAACTTT
GGTTACTACATTGACATACGGTGTTCAATGTTTTTCAAGATACCCAGATCATATGAAGCAACATGATTTC
TTTAAGTCTGCTATGCCAGAAGGTTACGTTCAAGAAAGAACTATCACTTTTAAAGATGATGGTACTTACA
AGACAAGAGCAGAGGTTAAGTTCGAAGGTGACACTTTGGTTAACAGAATCGAATTGAAGGGTATCGATTT
TAAAGAAGATGGTAATATTTTGGGTCATAAATTGGAATACAACTACAACTCACATAACGTTTACATTACA
GCTGATAAACAAAAGAATGGTATTAAAGCAAACTTCAAGATCAGACATAATGTTGAAGATGGTTCTGTTC
AATTAGCAGATCATTACCAACAAAACACTCCAATTGGTGACGGTCCAGTTTTGTTACCAGATAACCATTA
CTTGTCTACACAATCAAAATTGTCTAAAGATCCAAACGAAAAGAGAGATCATATGGTTTTGTTAGAATTT
GTTACTGCTGCTGGTATCACAGGTGGCAGTGGCGGTTCTTAATGAGTATTTTATCTGCAATTACGGATAC
GGTTGGTCTTATGTAGATACATATAAATATATATCTTTTTCTTTCTTTTTCTTAGTCAGGATTGTCGTTT
AGCATAATATACATGTAGTTTATTTAATCACATACCACTGATTATCTTTAGAATTTTATAAATTTTTGAA
ATAAATGGGTGGCTTTTAATGGTGTCTATGTTAAGTGAGGCTTTTAGAATGCTCTTCCTGCTTTGTTTAT
TATATGTGTATGAAAGATATGTATGTATTTACATGTGTTTGTAGCGTCCCCAGTCAAAACCTGTGCGCTA
TACCTA
[153 nt withheld, positions 1827-1979]
TTCAGACTGTACCGCAGCTGATGGGTACCGAGCTCGAATTCACTGGCCGTCGTTTTACAACGTCGTGACT
GGGAAAACCCTGGCGTTACCCAACTTAATCGCCTTGCAGCACATCCCCCTTTCGCCAGCTGGCGTAATAG
CGAAGAGGCCCGCACCGATCGCCCTTCCCAACAGTTGCGCAGCCTGAATGGCGAATGGCGCCTGATGCGG
TATTTTCTCCTTACGCATCTGTGCGGTATTTCACACCGCATATGGTGCACTCTCAGTACAATCTGCTCTG
ATGCCGCATAGTTAAGCCAGCCCCGACACCCGCCAACACCCGCTGACGCGCCCTGACGGGCTTGTCTGCT
CCCGGCATCCGCTTACAGACAAGCTGTGACCGTCTCCGGGAGCTGCATGTGTCAGAGGTTTTCACCGTCA
TCACCGAAACGCGCGAGACGAAAGGGCGGGTAATAACTGATATAATTAAATTGAAGCTCTAATTTGTGAG
TTTAGTATACATGCATTTACTTATAATACAGTTTTTTAGTTTTGCTGGCCGCATCTTCTCAAATATGCTT
CCCAGCCTGCTTTTCTGTAACGTTCACCCTCTACCTTAGCATCCCTTCCCTTTGCAAATAGTCCTCTTCC
AACAATAATAATGTCAGATCCTGTAGAGACCACATCATCCACGGTTCTATACTGTTGACCCAATGCGTCT
CCCTTGTCATCTAAACCCACACCGGGTGTCATAATCAACCAATCGTAACCTTCATCTCTTCCACCCATGT
CTCTTTGAGCAATAAAGCCGATAACAAAATCTTTGTCGCTCTTCGCAATGTCAACAGTACCCTTAGTATA
TTCTCCAGTAGATAGGGAGCCCTTGCATGACAATTCTGCTAACATCAAAAGGCCTCTAGGTTCCTTTGTT
ACTTCTTCTGCCGCCTGCTTCAAACCGCTAACAATACCTGGGCCCACCACACCGTGTGCATTCGTAATGT
CTGCCCATTCTGCTATTCTGTATACACCCGCAGAGTACTGCAATTTGACTGTATTACCAATGTCAGCAAA
TTTTCTGTCTTCGAAGAGTAAAAAATTGTACTTGGCGGATAATGCCTTTAGCGGCTTAACTGTGCCCTCC
ATGGAAAAATCAGTCAAGATATCCACATGTGTTTTTAGTAAACAAATTTTGGGACCTAATGCTTCAACTA
ACTCCAGTAATTCCTTGGTGGTACGAACATCCAATGAAGCACACAAGTTTGTTTGCTTTTCGTGCATGAT
ATTAAATAGCTTGGCAGCAACAGGACTAGGATGAGTAGCAGCACGTTCCTTATATGTAGCTTTCGACATG
ATTTATCTTCGTTTCCTGCATGTTTTTGTTCTGTGCAGTTGGGTTAAGAATACTGGGCAATTTCATGTTT
CTTCAACACTACATATGCGTATATATACCAATCTAAGTCTGTGCTCCTTCCTTCGTTCTTCCTTCTGTTC
GGAGATTACCGAATCAAAAAAATTTCAAGGAAACCGAAATCAAAAAAAAGAATAAAAAAAAAATGATGAA
TTGAAAAGCTGGCCTCGTGATACGCCTATTTTTATAGGTTAATGTCATGATAATAATGGTTTCTTAGACG
TCAGGTGGCACTTTTCGGGGAAATGTGCGCGGAACCCCTATTTGTTTATTTTTCTAAATACATTCAAATA
TGTATCCGCTCATGAGACAATAACCCTGATAAATGCTTCAATAATATTGAAAAAGGAAGAGTATGAGTAT
TCAACATTTCCGTGTCGCCCTTATTCCCTTTTTTGCGGCATTTTGCCTTCCTGTTTTTGCTCACCCAGAA
ACGCTGGTGAAAGTAAAAGATGCTGAAGATCAGTTGGGTGCACGAGTGGGTTACATCGAACTGGATCTCA
ACAGCGGTAAGATCCTTGAGAGTTTTCGCCCCGAAGAACGTTTTCCAATGATGAGCACTTTTAAAGTTCT
GCTATGTGGCGCGGTATTATCCCGTATTGACGCCGGGCAAGAGCAACTCGGTCGCCGCATACACTATTCT
CAGAATGACTTGGTTGAGTACTCACCAGTCACAGAAAAGCATCTTACGGATGGCATGACAGTAAGAGAAT
TATGCAGTGCTGCCATAACCATGAGTGATAACACTGCGGCCAACTTACTTCTGACAACGATCGGAGGACC
GAAGGAGCTAACCGCTTTTTTGCACAACATGGGGGATCATGTAACTCGCCTTGATCGTTGGGAACCGGAG
CTGAATGAAGCCATACCAAACGACGAGCGTGACACCACGATGCCTGTAGCAATGGCAACAACGTTGCGCA
AACTATTAACTGGCGAACTACTTACTCTAGCTTCCCGGCAACAATTAATAGACTGGATGGAGGCGGATAA
AGTTGCAGGACCACTTCTGCGCTCGGCCCTTCCGGCTGGCTGGTTTATTGCTGATAAATCTGGAGCCGGT
GAGCGTGGGTCTCGCGGTATCATTGCAGCACTGGGGCCAGATGGTAAGCCCTCCCGTATCGTAGTTATCT
ACACGACGGGGAGTCAGGCAACTATGGATGAACGAAATAGACAGATCGCTGAGATAGGTGCCTCACTGAT
TAAGCATTGGTAACTGTCAGACCAAGTTTACTCATATATACTTTAGATTGATTTAAAACTTCATTTTTAA
TTTAAAAGGATCTAGGTGAAGATCCTTTTTGATAATCTCATGACCAAAATCCCTTAACGTGAGTTTTCGT
TCCACTGAGCGTCAGACCCCGTAGAAAAGATCAAAGGATCTTCTTGAGATCCTTTTTTTCTGCGCGTAAT
CTGCTGCTTGCAAACAAAAAAACCACCGCTACCAGCGGTGGTTTGTTTGCCGGATCAAGAGCTACCAACT
CTTTTTCCGAAGGTAACTGGCTTCAGCAGAGCGCAGATACCAAATACTGTTCTTCTAGTGTAGCCGTAGT
TAGGCCACCACTTCAAGAACTCTGTAGCACCGCCTACATACCTCGCTCTGCTAATCCTGTTACCAGTGGC
TGCTGCCAGTGGCGATAAGTCGTGTCTTACCGGGTTGGACTCAAGACGATAGTTACCGGATAAGGCGCAG
CGGTCGGGCTGAACGGGGGGTTCGTGCACACAGCCCAGCTTGGAGCGAACGACCTACACCGAACTGAGAT
ACCTACAGCGTGAGCTATGAGAAAGCGCCACGCTTCCCGAAGGGAGAAAGGCGGACAGGTATCCGGTAAG
CGGCAGGGTCGGAACAGGAGAGCGCACGAGGGAGCTTCCAGGGGGAAACGCCTGGTATCTTTATAGTCCT
GTCGGGTTTCGCCACCTCTGACTTGAGCGTCGATTTTTGTGATGCTCGTCAGGGGGGCGGAGCCTATGGA
AAAACGCCAGCAACGCGGCCTTTTTACGGTTCCTGGCCTTTTGCTGGCCTTTTGCTCACATGTTCTTTCC
TGCGTTATCCCCTGATTCTGTGGATAACCGTATTACCGCCTTTGAGTGAGCTGATACCGCTCGCCGCAGC
CGAACGACCGAGCGCAGCGAGTCAGTGAGCGAGGAAGCGGAAGA
